Addgene plasmid #238126: pRRL-SFFV_V5-CHIC2_IFRPDdel_Tomato
Purpose: Expresses V5-tagged CHIC2 (with IFRPD deletion) with Tomato selectable marker.
Depositing lab: Arlene Sharpe. Depositing organization: Harvard Medical School. Publication: A STUB1-CHIC2 complex inhibits CD8(+) T cells to restrain tumor immunity. LaFleur MW, Milling LE, Prathima P, Li V, Lemmen AM, Streeter ISL, Heisig PKS, Derosia NM, Riffo E, Xu H, Nguyen TH, Kolengaden A, Markson SC, Doench JG, Sharpe AH. Nat Immunol. 2025 Sep;26(9):1476-1487. doi: 10.1038/s41590-025-02231-6. Epub 2025 Aug 12. PubMed 40796662.
Backbone
  Vector backbone: pRRL
  Backbone size w/o insert (bp): 8017
  Total vector size (bp): 8542
  Vector type: Mammalian Expression
  Selectable markers: Tomato
Growth in bacteria
  Bacterial resistance: Ampicillin, 100 μg/mL
  Growth temperature: 37°C
  Growth strain: NEB Stable
  Copy number: High Copy
Gene/Insert
  Gene/Insert name: V5-tagged CHIC2 with IFRPD deletion
  Species: H. sapiens (human)
  Insert size (bp): 525
  Mutation: Deleted amino acids 160-165 (IFRPD).
  GenBank ID: 26511
  Promoter: SFFV
  Tag / fusion protein: V5 (N terminal on insert)
  Entrez Gene: CHIC2 (a.k.a. BTL)
  Cloning method: Gene Synthesis
  Sequencing primers: 5′ SFFV
Resource information
  A portion of this plasmid was derived from a plasmid made by: Genscript performed this cloning.
Terms and licenses: Academic/Nonprofit Terms; Industry Terms: Not Available to Industry
How to cite: pRRL-SFFV_V5-CHIC2_IFRPDdel_Tomato was a gift from Arlene Sharpe (Addgene plasmid # 238126 ; http://n2t.net/addgene:238126 ; RRID:Addgene_238126)
