[The description below was written by a language model from this plasmid's Addgene catalogue record and pLannotate feature annotations shown in this document.]
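Description:
pRRL-SFFV_V5-CHIC2_IFRPDdel_Tomato is a mammalian expression plasmid of about 8.5 kb built on the pRRL backbone. The catalogue lists it simply as a mammalian expression vector, but its feature table shows the layout of a third-generation lentiviral transfer vector. An RSV enhancer/promoter is fused to a truncated HIV-1 5' LTR and would drive the genomic transcript. Downstream lie the Ψ packaging signal with a gag fragment, the Rev response element for Rev-dependent nuclear export, and the cPPT/CTS. A WPRE that boosts transcript expression, a truncated 3' LTR and an SV40 poly(A) signal close the unit. In bacteria the plasmid is maintained by a high-copy ColE1/pUC-type origin with ampicillin resistance. An f1 origin, an SV40 origin and remnants of a pBluescript-type backbone (lac elements, T3 and T7 promoters) are also present.

The payload is a bicistronic cassette under the spleen focus-forming virus (SFFV) LTR promoter. The first cistron is human CHIC2 carrying an N-terminal V5 epitope tag and a deletion of the IFRPD motif, which the record places at amino acids 160-165. This synthesized insert is flanked by Gateway attB1/attB2 site remnants. The V5 tag itself is not separately annotated in the feature table. An EMCV IRES follows and directs translation of dTomato from the same transcript, so red-orange fluorescence marks expressing cells and serves as the selectable marker in place of drug resistance. The construct is intended for expressing this CHIC2 deletion mutant in mammalian cells, with V5 allowing detection or pulldown. The associated publication concerns a STUB1-CHIC2 complex that restrains CD8+ T cells in tumor immunity, though the record does not state the functional consequence of the deletion.
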