Features (pLannotate 1.2.2; 32 found; start..end, strand, type, name):
    296..421     -  misc_feature   HIV-1 Ψ: packaging signal of human immunodeficiency virus type 1
    468..648     -  LTR            5' LTR (truncated): truncated 5' long terminal repeat (LTR) from HIV-1
    649..875     -  promoter       RSV promoter: Rous sarcoma virus enhancer/promoter
    903..921     -  promoter       T3 promoter: promoter for bacteriophage T3 RNA polymerase
    966..982     -  protein_bind   lac operator: The lac repressor binds to the lac operator to inhibit transcription in E. coli. This inhibition can be relieved by adding lactose or isopropyl-β-D-thiogalactopyranoside (IPTG). lac repressor encoded by lacI
    990..1020    -  promoter       lac promoter: promoter for the E. coli lac operon
   1035..1056    -  protein_bind   CAP binding site: CAP binding activates transcription in the presence of cAMP. E. coli catabolite activator protein
   1069..1161    -  CDS            lacI (fragment): lac repressor; lacI; The lac repressor binds to the lac operator to inhibit transcription in E. coli. This inhibition can be relieved by adding lactose or isopropyl-β-D-thiogalactopyranoside (IPTG).
   1344..1932    -  rep_origin     ori: high-copy-number ColE1/pMB1/pBR322/pUC origin of replication
   2103..2963    -  CDS            AmpR: β-lactamase; bla; confers resistance to ampicillin, carbenicillin, and related antibiotics
   2964..3068    -  promoter       AmpR promoter: bla
   3121..3549    -  rep_origin     f1 ori (sequence partly withheld): f1 bacteriophage origin of replication; arrow indicates direction of (+) strand synthesis
   3554..3709    -  CDS            lacZα (fragment): LacZα fragment of β-galactosidase; lacZ fragment
   3717..3735    +  promoter       T7 promoter: promoter for bacteriophage T7 RNA polymerase
   3756..3891    -  rep_origin     SV40 ori: SV40 origin of replication
   3931..4052    -  polyA_signal   SV40 poly(A) signal: SV40 polyadenylation signal
   4124..4304    -  LTR            5' LTR (truncated): truncated 5' long terminal repeat (LTR) from HIV-1
   4290..4445    -  CDS            nef (fragment): NEF_HV1LA - Experimental evidence at protein level: Swiss-Prot protein existence level 1. Extracellular Nef protein targets CD4(+) T-lymphocytes for apoptosis by interacting with CXCR4 surface receptors. From Human immunodeficiency virus type 1 group M subtype B (isolate Lai) (HIV-1).
   4447..4850    -  misc_feature   WPRE: woodchuck hepatitis virus posttranscriptional regulatory element
   4982..5041    -  CDS            S (fragment): HBSAG_WHV6 - Experimental evidence at transcript level: Swiss-Prot protein existence level 2. The middle envelope protein plays an important role in the budding of the virion. It is involved in the induction of budding in a nucleocapsid independent way. In this process the majority of envelope proteins bud to form subviral lipoprotein particles of 22 nm of diameter that do not contain a nucleocapsid (By similarity). From Woodchuck hepatitis B virus (isolate w64/pWS23) (WHV).
   5041..5066    -  misc_feature   MCS (fragment): pBluescript multiple cloning site
   5085..5786    -  CDS            dTomato: dTomato is a basic (constitutively fluorescent) orange fluorescent protein published in 2004, derived from Discosoma sp.. It is reported to be a somewhat slowly-maturing dimer with low acid sensitivity.
   5800..6262    -  misc_feature   IRES: internal ribosome entry site (IRES) of the encephalomyocarditis virus (EMCV)
   6431..6454    +  protein_bind   attB2: mutant version of attB; recombination site for the Gateway® BP reaction BP Clonase™
   6460..6936    -  CDS            CHIC2: CHIC2_HUMAN - Also known as BTL. Experimental evidence at protein level: Swiss-Prot protein existence level 1. From Homo sapiens (Human).
   6987..7004    -  protein_bind   attB1 (fragment): mutant version of attB; core recombination site for the Gateway® BP reaction BP Clonase™
   7031..7054    -  misc_feature   MCS (fragment): pBluescript multiple cloning site
   7064..7465    -  promoter       SFFV promoter: spleen focus-forming virus long terminal repeat (LTR) promoter
   7499..7616    -  misc_feature   cPPT/CTS: central polypurine tract and central termination sequence of HIV-1
   7635..7735    -  CDS            Rev (fragment): human immunodeficiency virus 1 (HIV-1) Rev protein; rev; enhances nuclear export of unspliced and incompletely spliced viral mRNAs
   8112..8345    -  misc_feature   RRE: The Rev response element (RRE) of HIV-1 allows for Rev-dependent mRNA export from the nucleus to the cytoplasm.
   8491..312     -  CDS            HIV-1 gag (fragment) (across the origin): gag protein from human immunodeficiency virus 1; gag
>Addgene plasmid #238126 | pRRL-SFFV_V5-CHIC2_IFRPDdel_Tomato | addgene full sequence | sequence record 475931 | Addgene NGS Result
TCTTGTCTAAAGCTTCCTTGGTGTCTTTTATCTCTATCCTTTGATGCACACAATAGAGGGTTGCTACTGT
ATTATATAATGATCTAAGTTCTTCTGATCCTGTCTGAAGGGATGGTTGTAGCTGTCCCAGTATTTGTCTA
CAGCCTTCTGATGTTTCTAACAGGCCAGGATTAACTGCGAATCGTTCTAGCTCCCTGCTTGCCCATACTA
TATGTTTTAATTTATATTTTTTCTTTCCCCCTGGCCTTAACCGAATTTTTTCCCATCGCGATCTAATTCT
CCCCCGCTTAATACTGACGCTCTCGCACCCATCTCTCTCCTTCTAGCCTCCGCTAGTCAAAATTTTTGGC
GTACTCACCAGTCGCCGCCCCTCGCCTCTTGCCGTGCGCGCTTCAGCAAGCCGAGTCCTGCGTCGAGAGA
GCTCCTCTGGTTTCCCTTTCGCTTTCAAGTCCCTGTTCGGGCGCCACTGCTAGAGATTTTCCACACTGAC
TAAAAGGGTCTGAGGGATCTCTAGTTACCAGAGTCACACAACAGACGGGCACACACTACTTGAAGCACTC
AAGGCAAGCTTTATTGAGGCTTAAGCAGTGGGTTCCCTAGTTAGCCAGAGAGCTCCCAGGCTCAGATCTG
GTCTAACCAGAGAGACCCGTTTATGTATCGAGCTAGGCACTTAAATACAATATCTCTGCAATGCGGCAAT
TCAGTGGTTCGTCCAATCCATGTCAGACCCGTCTGTTGCCTTCCTAATAAGGCACGATCGTACCACCTTA
CTTCCACCAATCGGCATGCACGGTGCTTTTTCTCTCCTTGTAAGGCATGTTGCTAACTCATCGTTACCAT
GTTGCAAGACTACAAGAGTATTGCATAAGACTACATTAAGCTTGCAGCTCCAGCTTTTGTTCCCTTTAGT
GAGGGTTAATTGCGCGCTTGGCGTAATCATGGTCATAGCTGTTTCCTGTGTGAAATTGTTATCCGCTCAC
AATTCCACACAACATACGAGCCGGAAGCATAAAGTGTAAAGCCTGGGGTGCCTAATGAGTGAGCTAACTC
ACATTAATTGCGTTGCGCTCACTGCCCGCTTTCCAGTCGGGAAACCTGTCGTGCCAGCTGCATTAATGAA
TCGGCCAACGCGCGGGGAGAGGCGGTTTGCGTATTGGGCGCTCTTCCGCTTCCTCGCTCACTGACTCGCT
GCGCTCGGTCGTTCGGCTGCGGCGAGCGGTATCAGCTCACTCAAAGGCGGTAATACGGTTATCCACAGAA
TCAGGGGATAACGCAGGAAAGAACATGTGAGCAAAAGGCCAGCAAAAGGCCAGGAACCGTAAAAAGGCCG
CGTTGCTGGCGTTTTTCCATAGGCTCCGCCCCCCTGACGAGCATCACAAAAATCGACGCTCAAGTCAGAG
GTGGCGAAACCCGACAGGACTATAAAGATACCAGGCGTTTCCCCCTGGAAGCTCCCTCGTGCGCTCTCCT
GTTCCGACCCTGCCGCTTACCGGATACCTGTCCGCCTTTCTCCCTTCGGGAAGCGTGGCGCTTTCTCATA
GCTCACGCTGTAGGTATCTCAGTTCGGTGTAGGTCGTTCGCTCCAAGCTGGGCTGTGTGCACGAACCCCC
CGTTCAGCCCGACCGCTGCGCCTTATCCGGTAACTATCGTCTTGAGTCCAACCCGGTAAGACACGACTTA
TCGCCACTGGCAGCAGCCACTGGTAACAGGATTAGCAGAGCGAGGTATGTAGGCGGTGCTACAGAGTTCT
TGAAGTGGTGGCCTAACTACGGCTACACTAGAAGAACAGTATTTGGTATCTGCGCTCTGCTGAAGCCAGT
TACCTTCGGAAAAAGAGTTGGTAGCTCTTGATCCGGCAAACAAACCACCGCTGGTAGCGGTGGTTTTTTT
GTTTGCAAGCAGCAGATTACGCGCAGAAAAAAAGGATCTCAAGAAGATCCTTTGATCTTTTCTACGGGGT
CTGACGCTCAGTGGAACGAAAACTCACGTTAAGGGATTTTGGTCATGAGATTATCAAAAAGGATCTTCAC
CTAGATCCTTTTAAATTAAAAATGAAGTTTTAAATCAATCTAAAGTATATATGAGTAAACTTGGTCTGAC
AGTTACCAATGCTTAATCAGTGAGGCACCTATCTCAGCGATCTGTCTATTTCGTTCATCCATAGTTGCCT
GACTCCCCGTCGTGTAGATAACTACGATACGGGAGGGCTTACCATCTGGCCCCAGTGCTGCAATGATACC
GCGAGACCCACGCTCACCGGCTCCAGATTTATCAGCAATAAACCAGCCAGCCGGAAGGGCCGAGCGCAGA
AGTGGTCCTGCAACTTTATCCGCCTCCATCCAGTCTATTAATTGTTGCCGGGAAGCTAGAGTAAGTAGTT
CGCCAGTTAATAGTTTGCGCAACGTTGTTGCCATTGCTACAGGCATCGTGGTGTCACGCTCGTCGTTTGG
TATGGCTTCATTCAGCTCCGGTTCCCAACGATCAAGGCGAGTTACATGATCCCCCATGTTGTGCAAAAAA
GCGGTTAGCTCCTTCGGTCCTCCGATCGTTGTCAGAAGTAAGTTGGCCGCAGTGTTATCACTCATGGTTA
TGGCAGCACTGCATAATTCTCTTACTGTCATGCCATCCGTAAGATGCTTTTCTGTGACTGGTGAGTACTC
AACCAAGTCATTCTGAGAATAGTGTATGCGGCGACCGAGTTGCTCTTGCCCGGCGTCAATACGGGATAAT
ACCGCGCCACATAGCAGAACTTTAAAAGTGCTCATCATTGGAAAACGTTCTTCGGGGCGAAAACTCTCAA
GGATCTTACCGCTGTTGAGATCCAGTTCGATGTAACCCACTCGTGCACCCAACTGATCTTCAGCATCTTT
TACTTTCACCAGCGTTTCTGGGTGAGCAAAAACAGGAAGGCAAAATGCCGCAAAAAAGGGAATAAGGGCG
ACACGGAAATGTTGAATACTCATACTCTTCCTTTTTCAATATTATTGAAGCATTTATCAGGGTTATTGTC
TCATGAGCGGATACATATTTGAATGTATTTAGAAAAATAAACAAATAGGGGTTCCGCGCACATTTCCCCG
AAAAGTGCCACCTAAATTGTAAGCGTTAATATTTTGTTAAAATTCGCGTTAAATTTTTGTTAAATCAGCT
CATTTTTTAACCAATAGGCCGAAATCGGCAAAATCCCTTATAAATCAAAAGAATAGACCGAGATAGGGT
[37 nt withheld, positions 3220-3256]
AAAGAACGTGGACTCCAACGTCAAAGG
[49 nt withheld, positions 3284-3332]
T
[91 nt withheld, positions 3334-3424]
G
[124 nt withheld, positions 3426-3549]
CCCATTCGCCATTCAGGCTGCGCAACTGTTGGGAAGGGCGATCGGTGCGGGCCTCTTCGCTATTACGCCA
GCTGGCGAAAGGGGGATGTGCTGCAAGGCGATTAAGTTGGGTAACGCCAGGGTTTTCCCAGTCACGACGT
TGTAAAACGACGGCCAGTGAGCGCGCGTAATACGACTCACTATAGGGCGAATTGGGTACGTCCCTAGGCC
TCCAAAAAAGCCTCCTCACTACTTCTGGAATAGCTCAGAGGCCGAGGCGGCCTCGGCCTCTGCATAAATA
AAAAAAATTAGTCAGCCATGGGGCGGAGAATGGGCGGAACTGGGCGGAGTTAGGGGCGGGATGGGCGGAG
TTAGGGGCGGGATAGCTAGAGCCAGACATGATAAGATACATTGATGAGTTTGGACAAACCACAACTAGAA
TGCAGTGAAAAAAATGCTTTATTTGTGAAATTTGTGATGCTATTGCTTTATTTGTAACCATTATAAGCTG
CAATAAACAAGTTCCTCTCACTCTCTGATATTCATTTCTTTGCAAGTTATAAATACTGAATAATAAGATG
ACATGAACTACTACTGCTAGAGATTTTCCACACTGACTAAAAGGGTCTGAGGGATCTCTAGTTACCAGAG
TCACACAACAGACGGGCACACACTACTTGAAGCACTCAAGGCAAGCTTTATTGAGGCTTAAGCAGTGGGT
TCCCTAGTTAGCCAGAGAGCTCCCAGGCTCAGATCTGGTCTAACCAGAGAGACCCAGTACAAGCAAAAAG
CAGATCTTGTCTTCGTTGGGAGTTACGTAGCCCTTCCAGTCCCCCCTTTTCTTTTAAAAAGTGGCTAAGA
TCTACAGCTGCCTTGTAAGTCATTGGTCTTAAAGGTACCTGATATCGAATTCGAAAGGACGTCAGCTTCC
CCGACAACACCACGGAATTATCAGTGCCCAGCAACCTAGCCCCTGTCCAGCAGCGGGCAAGGCAGGCGGC
GATGAGTTCTGCCGTGGCGATCGGGAGGGGGAAAGCGAAAGTCCCAGAAAGGAGTTGACAGGTGGTGGCA
ATGCCCCAGCCAGTGGGGGTTGCGTCAGCAAACACAGAGCACACCACGCCACGTTGACGGACAACGGGCC
ACAACTCCTCATAAAGAGACAGCAACCAGGATTTATACAAGGAGGAGAAAACGAAAGCCGTACGGGAAGC
AATAGCATGATACAGAGGCATTAAAGCAGCATATCCACACAGCGTAAAAGGAGCAACATAGTTAAGAATA
TCAGTCAATCTTTCACAAATTTTGTAATCCAGAGGTTGATTAACAGGAACAGAGCGTAAATAACGGGAAA
GTTTCTTAACATGTTTGTCTTGTGGCAATACACCTGAACTAGTAATTACATATCCCTAAAAATGTAAATG
ATTGCCCCACCATTTTGTTTTATTAACATTTAAATGTATACCCAAATCAAGAAAAACAGAACAAATATGG
GAATAAATGGCGGTAAGATGCTCGAATTCCTGCAGCCCGGGGGATCCGTCGACGCGGCCGCTTTACTTGT
ACAGCTCGTCCATGCCGTACAGGAACAGGTGGTGGCGGCCCTCGGAGCGCTCGTACTGTTCCACGATGGT
GTAGTCCTCGTTGTGGGAGGTGATGTCCAGCTTGGTGTCCACGTAGTAGTAGCCGGGCAGTTGCACGGGC
TTCTTGGCCATGTAGATGGTCTTGAACTCCACCAGGTAGTGGCCGCCGTCCTTCAGCTTCAGGGCCTGGT
GGATCTCGCCCTTCAGCACGCCGTCGCGGGGGTACAGGCGCTCGGTGGAGGCCTCCCAGCCCATGGTCTT
CTTCTGCATTACGGGGCCGTCGGGGGGGAAGTTGGTGCCGCGCATCTTCACCTTGTAGATCAGCGTGCCG
TCCTGCAGGGAGGAGTCCTGGGTCACGGTCACCAGACCGCCGTCCTCGAAGTTCATCACGCGCTCCCACT
TGAAGCCCTCGGGGAAGGACAGCTTCTTGTAATCGGGGATGTCGGCGGGGTGCTTCACGTACGCCTTGGA
GCCGTACATGAACTGGGGGGACAGGATGTCCCAGGCGAAGGGCAGGGGGCCGCCCTTGGTCACCTTCAGC
TTGGCGGTCTGGGTGCCCTCGTAGGGGCGGCCCTCGCCCTCGCCCTCGATCTCGAACTCGTGGCCGTTCA
TGGAGCCCTCCATGCGCACCTTGAAGCGCATGAACTCTTTGATGACCTCCTCGCCCTTGCTCACCATGGT
TGTGGCCATATTATCATCGTGTTTTTCAAAGGAAAACCACGTCCCCGTGGTTCGGGGGGCCTAGACGTTT
TTTTAACCTCGACTAAACACATGTAAAGCATGTGCACCGAGGCCCCAGATCAGATCCCATACAATGGGGT
ACCTTCTGGGCATCCTTCAGCCCCTTGTTGAATACGCTTGAGGAGAGCCATTTGACTCTTTCCACAACTA
TCCAACTCACAACGTGGCACTGGGGTTGTGCCGCCTTTGCAGGTGTATCTTATACACGTGGCTTTTGGCC
GCAGAGGCACCTGTCGCCAGGTGGGGGGTTCCGCTGCCTGCAAAGGGTCGCTACAGACGTTGTTTGTCTT
CAAGAAGCTTCCAGAGGAACTGCTTCCTTCACGACATTCAACAGACCTTGCATTCCTTTGGCGAGAGGGG
AAAGACCCCTAGGAATGCTCGTCAAGAAGACAGGGCCAGGTTTCCGGGCCCTCACATTGCCAAAAGACGG
CAATATGGTGGAAAATAACATATAGACAAACGCACACCGGCCTTATTCCAAGCGGCTTCGGCCAGTAACG
TTAGGGGGGGGGGAGGGAGAGGGGCGGATCCTCAGTTACTCATGCATACGCGTCATATGGGCCGCGGATC
CGATTTATCGAACCACTTTGTACAAGAAAGTTGGGCATCACGGTGTCTTTGGTAAAAATTCTATGAGGAT
GACATATTCCATCATGTTATTCGTTTCACATTTCCTTTTGCTCAGTCTCCAATGCAAGCACAGCTTGTGG
TATAACCTATTGTTTTCCCATTCTAATAACTTCTCAATCGATCTTCGTGTTCTTTTACTGAGGCAAATAA
CTGGCCACATACTGCAACCTAATGTGCAGCAGCAACAAAGGCAGCCACAAAGTAGCCAACGTACATTAAC
AGGAAGGTTCTTCTTAAGACAACTGTTAACTCTGTTGATGCTGGCTTTAAATTCTTCAGGAGCTACTTTT
CCAGTTAATGAAGAAGGGAATTCAGATTCAAATTTGTTGCTCAGTCCAAATACGGTGACGTGACCGGAGC
CGCGGACGACCACCGGGTCCGGCGAGTACTTGAGCAGCTGCTCCTCCAGGGCCCGCTCCTCGTCCTCCTC
TTCCTCATAGATTTCGTCGAAATCCGCGGTGCTATCCAGGCCCAGCAGCGGGTTCGGAATCGGTTTGCCC
ATGCCAACTTTTTTGTACAAACTTGTTTGATAAATTCGAACCGGTGGATCCGTCGACGGTATCGATAAGC
TTGATTCGACCGGCCGACTCAGTCTGTCGGAGGACTGGCGCGCCGAGTGAGGGGTTGTGAGCTCTTTTAT
AGAGCTCGGGAAGCAGAAGCGCGCGAACAGAAGCGAGAAGCAGGCTGATTGGTTAATTCAAATAAGGCGC
AGGGTCATTTCAGGTCCTTGGGGGAGCCTGGAAACATCTGATGGGTCTTAAGAAACTGCTGAGGGTTGGG
CCATATCTGGGGACCATCTGTTCTTGGCCTCGGGCCGGGGCCGAAACTGCGGTGACCATCTGTTCTTGGC
CCCGGGCCGGGGCCGAAACTGCTCACCGCAGATATCCTGTTTGGCCCAACGTTAGCTATTTTCATGTACC
CGCCCTTGATCTGAACTTCTCTATTCTTGGTTTGGTATTTTTCCATGCCTTGCAAAATGGCGTTACTGCA
GCTAGCTCGAGGCTAGTCTCGTGATCGATAAAATTTTGAATTTTTGTAATTTGTTTTTGTAATTCTTTAG
TTTGTATGTCTGTTGCTATTATGTCTACTATTCTTTCCCCTGCACTGTACCCCCCAATCCCCCCTTTTCT
TTTAAAAGTTAACCGATACCGTCGAGATCCGTTCACTAATCGAATGGATCTGTCTCTGTCTCTCTCTCCA
CCTTCTTCTTCTATTCCTTCGGGCCTGTCGGGTCCCCTCGGGGTTGGGAGGTGGGTCTGAAACGATAATG
GTGAATATCCCTGCCTAACTCTATTCACTATAGAAAGTACAGCAAAAACTATTCTTAAACCTACCAAGCC
TCCTACTATCATTATGAATAATTTTATATACCACAGCCAATTTGTTATGTTAAACCAATTCCACAAACTT
GCCCATTTATCTAATTCCAATAATTCTTGTTCATTCTTTTCTTGCTGGTTTTGCGATTCTTCAATTAAGG
AGTGTATTAAGCTTGTGTAATTGTTAATTTCTCTGTCCCACTCCATCCAGGTCGTGTGATTCCAAATCTG
TTCCAGAGATTTATTACTCCAACTAGCATTCCAAGGCACAGCAGTGGTGCAAATGAGTTTTCCAGAGCAA
CCCCAAATCCCCAGGAGCTGTTGATCCTTTAGGTATCTTTCCACAGCCAGGATTCTTGCCTGGAGCTGCT
TGATGCCCCAGACTGTGAGTTGCAACAGATGCTGTTGCGCCTCAATAGCCCTCAGCAAATTGTTCTGCTG
CTGCACTATACCAGACAATAATTGTCTGGCCTGTACCGTCAGCGTCATTGACGCTGCGCCCATAGTGCTT
CCTGCTGCTCCCAAGAACCCAAGGAACAAAGCTCCTATTCCCACTGCTCTTTTTTCTCTCTGCACCACTC
TTCTCTTTGCCTTGGTGGGTGCTACTCCTAATGGTTCAATTTTTACTACTTTATATTTATATAATTCACT
TCTCCAATTGTCCCTCATATCTCCTCCTCCAGGTCTGAAGATCAGCGGCCGCTTGCTGTGCGGTGGTCTT
ACTTTTGTTTTGCTCTTCCTCTA
